Addgene plasmid #114762: AT5G16900 O2_pECIA14
Purpose: Prey vector AT5G16900 O2_pECIA14 should be used with bait vector AT5G16900 O2_pECIA2.
Depositing lab: Youssef Belkhadir. Depositing organization: Gregor Mendel Institute of Molecular Plant Biology. Publication: An extracellular network of Arabidopsis leucine-rich repeat receptor kinases. Smakowska-Luzan E, Mott GA, Parys K, Stegmann M, Howton TC, Layeghifard M, Neuhold J, Lehner A, Kong J, Grunwald K, Weinberger N, Satbhai SB, Mayer D, Busch W, Madalinski M, Stolt-Bergner P, Provart NJ, Mukhtar MS, Zipfel C, Desveaux D, Guttman DS, Belkhadir Y. Nature. 2018 Jan 18;553(7688):342-346. doi: 10.1038/nature25184. Epub 2018 Jan 10. PubMed 29320478.
Backbone
  Vector backbone: pECIA14
  Backbone manufacturer: Chris Garcia (Addgene plasmid # 47051)
  Vector type: Insect Expression
Growth in bacteria
  Bacterial resistance: Ampicillin, 100 μg/mL
  Growth temperature: 37°C
  Growth strain: DH5alpha
  Copy number: High Copy
Gene/Insert
  Gene/Insert name: AT5G16900
  Species: A. thaliana (mustard weed)
  Entrez Gene: AT5G16900 (a.k.a. AT5G16900, F2K13.50, F2K13_50, LEAF AND FLOWER RELATED, LFR)
  Promoter: Metallothionein (Copper-Inducible)
  Cloning method: Ligation Independent Cloning
Terms and licenses: Academic/Nonprofit Terms; Industry Terms: Not Available to Industry
Depositor comments: Plasmid for secreted expression in Drosophila cell culture by induction via CuSO4. Insert is an extracellular domain of indicated LRR-RK, C-terminally tagged with Pentameric rat COMP helix, Alkaline Phosphatase (human, placental), Flag, and hexahistidine tags. Insert Protein Sequence: SLDCGLPSNEPPYIEPVTGLVFSSDADHIPSGISGRIQKNLEAVHIKPYLFLRYFPDGLRNCYTLDVLQNRRYMIKAVFVYGNYDGYNDYPSFDLYLGPNKWVRVDLEGKVNGSVEEIIHIPSSNSLQICLVKTGNSLPFISALELRLLRNDTYVVQDVSLKHLFRRYYRQSDRLIRYPDDVYDRVWSPFFLPEWTQITTSLDVNNSNNYEPPKAALTSAATPGDNGTRLTIIWTLDNPDEQIHLYVHFAELEPVGENTDEALRTLFTRTFYFVVNGKISYDESITPLDLAVSTVETVVNKCDGGNCSLQLVRSEASPGVRVPLVNAMEAFTAIKFPHSETNPDDVISIKVIQATYELSRVDWQGDPCLPQQFLWTGLNCSYMNMSTSPRIISLDLSSHKLTGKIVPDIQNLTQLQKLDLSNNKLTGGVPEFLANMKSLLFINLSNNNLVGSIPQALLDRKNLKLEFEGNPKLCATGPCNSSS
How to cite: AT5G16900 O2_pECIA14 was a gift from Youssef Belkhadir (Addgene plasmid # 114762 ; http://n2t.net/addgene:114762 ; RRID:Addgene_114762)
