[The description below was written by a language model from this plasmid's Addgene catalogue record and pLannotate feature annotations shown in this document.]
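Description:
AT5G16900 O2_pECIA14 is an insect-cell expression plasmid built on the pECIA14 backbone for secreted production of a plant receptor ectodomain in Drosophila cell culture. It is propagated in E. coli as a high-copy plasmid through a ColE1/pUC-type origin and selected with ampicillin via the β-lactamase gene. The remaining bacterial annotations (lac promoter and operator, and fragments of lacZα, lacI, rop and bom) are remnants of the pUC/pBR322-derived cloning backbone and have no role in expression.

The expression cassette is driven by the Drosophila metallothionein promoter, which is induced by adding copper sulfate to the culture. Downstream, a Drosophila BiP signal sequence directs the product into the secretory pathway and is fused to the extracellular domain of the Arabidopsis thaliana leucine-rich repeat receptor kinase AT5G16900, inserted by ligation-independent cloning. The ectodomain is followed at its C-terminus by the rat COMP coiled-coil helix, which assembles the fusion into pentamers, then human placental alkaline phosphatase, a FLAG epitope and a hexahistidine tag; the His tag is stated in the depositor comments but was not picked up in the feature table. An SV40 polyadenylation signal sits downstream of the cassette, although it is annotated on the opposite strand.

The construct is designated the prey vector in an extracellular interaction assay and is meant to be paired with the corresponding bait vector in pECIA2. Pentamerisation raises avidity so that weak ectodomain interactions can be captured, while alkaline phosphatase provides an enzymatic readout of prey binding. It belongs to a collection used to map the extracellular interaction network of Arabidopsis LRR receptor kinases.
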