Features (pLannotate 1.2.2; 19 found; start..end, strand, type, name):
     23..449     +  promoter       MT promoter: Drosophila metallothionein promoter
    467..520     +  sig_peptide    BiP signal sequence: Drosophila BiP signal sequence
    473..1969    +  CDS            Y5169_ARATH (fragment): Experimental evidence at protein level: Swiss-Prot protein existence level 1. From Arabidopsis thaliana (Mouse-ear cress).
   2006..2185    +  CDS            Comp (fragment): COMP_RAT - Experimental evidence at protein level: Swiss-Prot protein existence level 1. May play a role in the structural integrity of cartilage via its interaction with other extracellular matrix proteins such as the collagens and fibronectin. Can mediate the interaction of chondrocytes with the cartilage extracellular matrix through interaction with cell surface integrin receptors. Could play a role in the pathogenesis of osteoarthritis. Potent suppressor of apoptosis in both primary chondrocytes and transformed cells. Suppresses apoptosis by blocking the activation of caspase-3 and by indu
   2173..3625    +  CDS            SEAP (fragment): secreted alkaline phosphatase from human placenta The natural enzyme has a C-terminal transmembrane sequence that is replaced by a GPI anchor.
   3662..3691    +  CDS            2xFLAG (fragment): two tandem FLAG® epitope tags
   3797..3931    -  polyA_signal   SV40 poly(A) signal: SV40 polyadenylation signal
   3954..4038    -  CDS            large T antigen (fragment): large T antigen from SV40 (simian virus 40)
   4038..4062    +  misc_feature   MCS (fragment): pUC18/19 multiple cloning site
   4099..4115    -  protein_bind   lac operator: The lac repressor binds to the lac operator to inhibit transcription in E. coli. This inhibition can be relieved by adding lactose or isopropyl-β-D-thiogalactopyranoside (IPTG). lac repressor encoded by lacI
   4123..4153    -  promoter       lac promoter: promoter for the E. coli lac operon
   4168..4189    -  protein_bind   CAP binding site: CAP binding activates transcription in the presence of cAMP. E. coli catabolite activator protein
   4202..4294    -  CDS            lacI (fragment): lac repressor; lacI; The lac repressor binds to the lac operator to inhibit transcription in E. coli. This inhibition can be relieved by adding lactose or isopropyl-β-D-thiogalactopyranoside (IPTG).
   4477..5065    -  rep_origin     ori: high-copy-number ColE1/pMB1/pBR322/pUC origin of replication
   5236..6096    -  CDS            AmpR: β-lactamase; bla; confers resistance to ampicillin, carbenicillin, and related antibiotics
   6097..6201    -  promoter       AmpR promoter: bla
   6296..6331    +  CDS            rop (fragment): Rop protein, which maintains plasmids at low copy number; rop
   6433..6532    +  misc_feature   bom (fragment): basis of mobility region from pBR322
   6538..21      -  CDS            lacZα (fragment) (across the origin): LacZα fragment of β-galactosidase; lacZ fragment
>Addgene plasmid #114762 | AT5G16900 O2_pECIA14 | addgene full sequence | sequence record 270168 | Addgene NGS Result
GTAAAACGACGGCCAGTGAATTAATTCGTTGCAGGACAGGATGTGGTGCCCGATGTGACTAGCTCTTTGC
TGCAGGCCGTCCTATCCTCTGGTTCCGATAAGAGACCCAGAACTCCGGCCCCCCACCGCCCACCGCCACC
CCCATACATATGTGGTACGCAAGTAAGAGTGCCTGCGCATGCCCCATGTGCCCCACCAAGAGCTTTGCAT
CCCATACAAGTCCCCAAAGTGGAGAACCGAACCAATTCTTCGCGGGCAGAACAAAAGCTTCTGCACACGT
CTCCACTCGAATTTGGAGCCGGCCGGCGTGTGCAAAAGAGGTGAATCGAACGAAAGACCCGTGTGTAAAG
CCGCGTTTCCAAAATGTATAAAACCGAGAGCATCTGGCCAATGTGCATCAGTTGTGGTCAGCAGCAAAAT
CAAGTGAATCATCTCAGTGCAACTAAAGGGGGGATCCGATCTCAATATGAAGTTATGCATATTACTGGCC
GTCGTGGCCTTTGTTGGCCTCTCGCTCGGGAGTTTGGATTGCGGGTTGCCGAGTAACGAGCCTCCATATA
TTGAACCGGTAACCGGATTAGTATTCTCATCGGATGCGGATCACATCCCTAGTGGAATAAGCGGTAGAAT
CCAGAAGAATCTGGAAGCAGTACACATAAAGCCGTATTTGTTTCTGAGATACTTTCCAGATGGGCTACGA
AATTGCTATACTCTAGATGTCCTTCAGAACCGAAGATACATGATCAAAGCTGTGTTTGTGTATGGAAATT
ACGATGGTTATAATGATTATCCGAGTTTTGATCTGTATCTAGGTCCTAATAAGTGGGTAAGAGTTGACTT
GGAAGGAAAGGTCAATGGCAGTGTTGAAGAGATTATTCACATACCAAGTTCAAACTCTCTGCAGATTTGT
CTTGTCAAGACAGGTAATTCTTTGCCGTTCATATCCGCCCTGGAACTGAGGCTTTTGAGAAACGATACTT
ATGTTGTCCAAGACGTTTCCTTGAAGCATTTATTTCGGAGGTACTATAGACAGTCAGATCGGTTAATCCG
GTATCCTGACGATGTCTATGATCGTGTTTGGTCCCCATTCTTCTTACCGGAATGGACGCAGATAACTACC
AGTTTAGATGTGAATAACTCTAACAACTACGAGCCACCAAAAGCAGCATTAACATCAGCTGCCACACCTG
GAGACAATGGAACGCGATTGACCATTATTTGGACTTTGGATAACCCTGATGAGCAAATTCACCTGTATGT
TCACTTTGCCGAGCTTGAACCTGTTGGGGAAAACACTGACGAGGCCTTGAGAACTTTATTTACAAGGACC
TTTTACTTTGTGGTGAATGGAAAGATTAGTTATGATGAGAGTATTACTCCTTTAGACTTGGCTGTAAGTA
CTGTAGAGACTGTGGTGAACAAATGCGATGGCGGTAACTGCAGTTTGCAGCTGGTACGCAGCGAAGCGTC
TCCGGGAGTACGTGTACCTCTGGTTAATGCTATGGAGGCATTCACTGCAATCAAGTTTCCACATTCTGAA
ACAAATCCTGATGATGTTATATCTATCAAGGTTATCCAAGCTACCTATGAACTGAGCAGAGTCGACTGGC
AAGGAGATCCGTGTCTTCCCCAGCAGTTTTTGTGGACTGGCCTAAACTGCAGCTACATGAACATGTCTAC
GTCACCAAGAATCATTTCCTTAGACCTGTCCTCACATAAATTAACTGGGAAAATAGTGCCAGATATACAA
AATCTGACCCAGCTACAGAAACTGGACTTGTCGAATAACAAGTTGACCGGAGGTGTGCCTGAGTTTCTAG
CCAACATGAAGTCACTGTTGTTCATAAACCTAAGCAATAACAATCTTGTTGGTTCCATTCCTCAAGCGCT
TCTTGACCGAAAAAATCTGAAGTTGGAGTTTGAAGGAAATCCAAAGCTTTGCGCCACAGGTCCGTGTAAC
AGTTCAAGTCTGGAGGTGCTGTTCCAGGGACCAAGCGGCAATCCCGGCGGCGATCTGGCCCCCCAGATGC
TGCGCGAGCTGCAGGAGACCAATGCCGCCCTGCAGGACGTGCGCGAGCTGCTGCGCCACCGCGTGAAGGA
GATCACCTTCCTGAAGAACACCGTGATGGAGTGCGACGCCTGCGGCATGCAGCCCTCTAGAGGCTCCGGC
TCCATCATCCCAGTTGAGGAGGAGAACCCGGACTTCTGGAACCGCGAGGCAGCCGAGGCCCTGGGTGCCG
CCAAGAAGCTGCAGCCTGCACAGACAGCCGCCAAGAACCTCATCATCTTCCTGGGCGATGGGATGGGGGT
GTCTACGGTGACAGCTGCCAGGATCCTAAAAGGGCAGAAGAAGGACAAACTGGGGCCTGAGATACCCCTG
GCCATGGACCGCTTCCCATATGTGGCTCTGTCCAAGACATACAATGTAGACAAACATGTGCCAGACAGTG
GAGCCACAGCCACGGCCTACCTGTGCGGGGTCAAGGGCAACTTCCAGACCATTGGCTTGAGTGCAGCCGC
CCGCTTTAACCAGTGCAACACGACACGCGGCAACGAGGTCATCTCCGTGATGAATCGGGCCAAGAAAGCA
GGGAAGTCAGTGGGAGTGGTAACCACCACACGAGTGCAGCACGCCTCGCCAGCCGGCACCTACGCCCACA
CGGTGAACCGCAACTGGTACTCGGACGCCGACGTGCCTGCCTCGGCCCGCCAGGAGGGGTGCCAGGACAT
CGCTACGCAGCTCATCTCCAACATGGACATTGACGTGATCCTAGGTGGAGGCCGAAAGTACATGTTTCGC
ATGGGAACCCCAGACCCTGAGTACCCAGATGACTACAGCCAAGGTGGGACCAGGCTGGACGGGAAGAATC
TGGTGCAGGAATGGCTGGCGAAGCGCCAGGGTGCCCGGTATGTGTGGAACCGCACTGAGCTCATGCAGGC
TTCCCTGGACCCGTCTGTGACCCATCTCATGGGTCTCTTTGAGCCTGGAGACATGAAATACGAGATCCAC
CGAGACTCCACACTGGACCCCTCCCTGATGGAGATGACAGAGGCTGCCCTGCGCCTGCTGAGCAGGAACC
CCCGCGGCTTCTTCCTCTTCGTGGAGGGTGGTCGCATCGACCATGGTCATCATGAAAGCAGGGCTTACCG
GGCACTGACTGAGACGATCATGTTCGACGACGCCATTGAGAGGGCGGGCCAGCTCACCAGCGAGGAGGAC
ACGCTGAGCCTCGTCACTGCCGACCACTCCCACGTCTTCTCCTTCGGAGGCTACCCCCTGCGAGGGAGCT
CCATCTTCGGGCTGGCCCCTGGCAAGGCCCGGGACAGGAAGGCCTACACGGTCCTCCTATACGGAAACGG
TCCAGGCTATGTGCTCAAGGACGGCGCCCGGCCGGATGTTACCGAGAGCGAGAGCGGGAGCCCCGAGTAT
CGGCAGCAGTCAGCAGTGCCCCTGGACGAAGAGACCCACGCAGGCGAGGACGTGGCGGTGTTCGCGCGCG
GCCCGCAGGCGCACCTGGTTCACGGCGTGCAGGAGCAGACCTTCATAGCGCACGTCATGGCCTTCGCCGC
CTGCCTGGAGCCCTACACCGCCTGCGACCTGGCGCCCCCCGCCGGCACCACCGACGCCGCGCACCCGGGT
TCTAGAGGAAGCACCTCCGGCGATAACGATTACAAGGATGATGATGATAAGGCCAGCGGCACCGGTCATC
ATCACCATCACCATTGAGTTTAAACCCGCTGATCAGCCTCGACTGTGCCTTCTAAGGCCTGAGCTCGCTG
ATCAGCCTCGATCGAGGATCCAGACATGATAAGATACATTGATGAGTTTGGACAAACCACAACTAGAATG
CAGTGAAAAAAATGCTTTATTTGTGAAATTTGTGATGCTATTGCTTTATTTGTAACCATTATAAGCTGCA
ATAAACAAGTTAACAACAACAATTGCATTCATTTTATGTTTCAGGTTCAGGGGGAGGTGTGGGAGGTTTT
TTAAAGCAAGTAAAACCTCTACAAATGTGGTATGGCTGATTATGATCAGTCGACCTGCAGGCATGCAAGC
TTGGCGTAATCATGGTCATAGCTGTTTCCTGTGTGAAATTGTTATCCGCTCACAATTCCACACAACATAC
GAGCCGGAAGCATAAAGTGTAAAGCCTGGGGTGCCTAATGAGTGAGCTAACTCACATTAATTGCGTTGCG
CTCACTGCCCGCTTTCCAGTCGGGAAACCTGTCGTGCCAGCTGCATTAATGAATCGGCCAACGCGCGGGG
AGAGGCGGTTTGCGTATTGGGCGCTCTTCCGCTTCCTCGCTCACTGACTCGCTGCGCTCGGTCGTTCGGC
TGCGGCGAGCGGTATCAGCTCACTCAAAGGCGGTAATACGGTTATCCACAGAATCAGGGGATAACGCAGG
AAAGAACATGTGAGCAAAAGGCCAGCAAAAGGCCAGGAACCGTAAAAAGGCCGCGTTGCTGGCGTTTTTC
CATAGGCTCCGCCCCCCTGACGAGCATCACAAAAATCGACGCTCAAGTCAGAGGTGGCGAAACCCGACAG
GACTATAAAGATACCAGGCGTTTCCCCCTGGAAGCTCCCTCGTGCGCTCTCCTGTTCCGACCCTGCCGCT
TACCGGATACCTGTCCGCCTTTCTCCCTTCGGGAAGCGTGGCGCTTTCTCATAGCTCACGCTGTAGGTAT
CTCAGTTCGGTGTAGGTCGTTCGCTCCAAGCTGGGCTGTGTGCACGAACCCCCCGTTCAGCCCGACCGCT
GCGCCTTATCCGGTAACTATCGTCTTGAGTCCAACCCGGTAAGACACGACTTATCGCCACTGGCAGCAGC
CACTGGTAACAGGATTAGCAGAGCGAGGTATGTAGGCGGTGCTACAGAGTTCTTGAAGTGGTGGCCTAAC
TACGGCTACACTAGAAGAACAGTATTTGGTATCTGCGCTCTGCTGAAGCCAGTTACCTTCGGAAAAAGAG
TTGGTAGCTCTTGATCCGGCAAACAAACCACCGCTGGTAGCGGTGGTTTTTTTGTTTGCAAGCAGCAGAT
TACGCGCAGAAAAAAAGGATCTCAAGAAGATCCTTTGATCTTTTCTACGGGGTCTGACGCTCAGTGGAAC
GAAAACTCACGTTAAGGGATTTTGGTCATGAGATTATCAAAAAGGATCTTCACCTAGATCCTTTTAAATT
AAAAATGAAGTTTTAAATCAATCTAAAGTATATATGAGTAAACTTGGTCTGACAGTTACCAATGCTTAAT
CAGTGAGGCACCTATCTCAGCGATCTGTCTATTTCGTTCATCCATAGTTGCCTGACTCCCCGTCGTGTAG
ATAACTACGATACGGGAGGGCTTACCATCTGGCCCCAGTGCTGCAATGATACCGCGAGACCCACGCTCAC
CGGCTCCAGATTTATCAGCAATAAACCAGCCAGCCGGAAGGGCCGAGCGCAGAAGTGGTCCTGCAACTTT
ATCCGCCTCCATCCAGTCTATTAATTGTTGCCGGGAAGCTAGAGTAAGTAGTTCGCCAGTTAATAGTTTG
CGCAACGTTGTTGCCATTGCTACAGGCATCGTGGTGTCACGCTCGTCGTTTGGTATGGCTTCATTCAGCT
CCGGTTCCCAACGATCAAGGCGAGTTACATGATCCCCCATGTTGTGCAAAAAAGCGGTTAGCTCCTTCGG
TCCTCCGATCGTTGTCAGAAGTAAGTTGGCCGCAGTGTTATCACTCATGGTTATGGCAGCACTGCATAAT
TCTCTTACTGTCATGCCATCCGTAAGATGCTTTTCTGTGACTGGTGAGTACTCAACCAAGTCATTCTGAG
AATAGTGTATGCGGCGACCGAGTTGCTCTTGCCCGGCGTCAATACGGGATAATACCGCGCCACATAGCAG
AACTTTAAAAGTGCTCATCATTGGAAAACGTTCTTCGGGGCGAAAACTCTCAAGGATCTTACCGCTGTTG
AGATCCAGTTCGATGTAACCCACTCGTGCACCCAACTGATCTTCAGCATCTTTTACTTTCACCAGCGTTT
CTGGGTGAGCAAAAACAGGAAGGCAAAATGCCGCAAAAAAGGGAATAAGGGCGACACGGAAATGTTGAAT
ACTCATACTCTTCCTTTTTCAATATTATTGAAGCATTTATCAGGGTTATTGTCTCATGAGCGGATACATA
TTTGAATGTATTTAGAAAAATAAACAAATAGGGGTTCCGCGCACATTTCCCCGAAAAGTGCCACCTGACG
TCTAAGAAACCATTATTATCATGACATTAACCTATAAAAATAGGCGTATCACGAGGCCCTTTCGTCTCGC
GCGTTTCGGTGATGACGGTGAAAACCTCTGACACATGCAGCTCCCGGAGACGGTCACAGCTTGTCTGTAA
GCGGATGCCGGGAGCAGACAAGCCCGTCAGGGCGCGTCAGCGGGTGTTGGCGGGTGTCGGGGCTGGCTTA
ACTATGCGGCATCAGAGCAGATTGTACTGAGAGTGCACCATATGCGGTGTGAAATACCGCACAGATGCGT
AAGGAGAAAATACCGCATCAGGCGCCATTCGCCATTCAGGCTGCGCAACTGTTGGGAAGGGCGATCGGTG
CGGGCCTCTTCGCTATTACGCCAGCTGGCGAAAGGGGGATGTGCTGCAAGGCGATTAAGTTGGGTAACGC
CAGGGTTTTCCCAGTCACGACGTT
